Addgene plasmid #138795: pPD708 DsRed-Express2-ZF21
Purpose: Constitutive expression of DsRed-Express2-ZF21 under the CMV promoter.
Depositing lab: Joshua Leonard. Depositing organization: Northwestern University.
Backbone
  Vector backbone: pPD005 pcDNA Golden Gate
  Vector type: Mammalian Expression, Synthetic Biology
Growth in bacteria
  Bacterial resistance: Ampicillin, 100 μg/mL
  Growth temperature: 37°C
  Growth strain: DH5alpha
  Copy number: High Copy
Gene/Insert
  Gene/Insert name: DsRed-Express2-ZF21
  Species: Synthetic
  Promoter: CMV
  Tag / fusion protein: 3xFlag (N terminal on insert)
  Cloning method: Restriction Enzyme; 5′ cloning site NheI (not destroyed); 3′ cloning site NotI (not destroyed)
  Sequencing primers: 5′ CGCAAATGGGCGGTAGGCGTG; 3′ TAGAAGGCACAGTCGAGG
Terms and licenses: Academic/Nonprofit Terms; Industry Terms: Not Available to Industry
Depositor comments: Leonard Lab plasmid reference number: L1332
How to cite: pPD708 DsRed-Express2-ZF21 was a gift from Joshua Leonard (Addgene plasmid # 138795 ; http://n2t.net/addgene:138795 ; RRID:Addgene_138795)
