[The description below was written by a language model from this plasmid's Addgene catalogue record and pLannotate feature annotations shown in this document.]
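Description:
pPD708 DsRed-Express2-ZF21 is a mammalian expression plasmid of about 5.4 kb, built on pPD005, a pcDNA-type backbone adapted for Golden Gate assembly and used in synthetic biology work. In E. coli it is maintained at high copy from a ColE1/pUC-type origin and selected with ampicillin through the β-lactamase gene and its native promoter. An f1 origin is also present. The backbone retains an SV40 early promoter and SV40 polyadenylation signal, but only a short fragment of a bleomycin-family resistance gene is annotated between them. The record therefore does not show an intact mammalian selection marker, and the plasmid appears best suited to transient transfection. Small annotated remnants, including lac promoter/operator, lacI, bom and HIV-1 LTR fragments, are likely backbone leftovers or annotation artefacts rather than functional parts.

The payload is a synthetic fusion protein cloned between NheI and NotI sites, both of which are preserved. The human cytomegalovirus immediate-early enhancer and promoter drive constitutive transcription, and a bovine growth hormone polyadenylation signal terminates it. A T7 promoter lies just upstream of the coding region. The open reading frame begins with an N-terminal 3xFLAG epitope for immunodetection, followed by DsRed-Express2, a rapidly maturing Discosoma-derived fluorescent protein. The ZF21 portion is not annotated in the feature table, but the unannotated stretch between DsRed-Express2 and the bGH signal is where it would sit. The name suggests a zinc finger domain, although the record does not define it or state its DNA target. The stated purpose is constitutive expression of this fluorescent fusion in mammalian cells.
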