Features (pLannotate 1.2.2; 21 found; start..end, strand, type, name):
     28..80      -  misc_feature   bom (fragment): basis of mobility region from pBR322
    235..614     +  enhancer       CMV enhancer: human cytomegalovirus immediate early enhancer
    615..818     +  promoter       CMV promoter: human cytomegalovirus (CMV) immediate early promoter
    814..847     +  LTR            5' LTR (truncated) (fragment): truncated 5' long terminal repeat (LTR) from HIV-1
    863..881     +  promoter       T7 promoter: promoter for bacteriophage T7 RNA polymerase
    952..975     +  CDS            3xFLAG (fragment): three tandem FLAG® epitope tags
   1045..1719    +  CDS            DsRed-Express2: DsRed-Express2 is a basic (constitutively fluorescent) orange fluorescent protein published in 2008, derived from Discosoma sp.. It is reported to be a rapidly-maturing protein.
   2082..2193    +  polyA_signal   bGH poly(A) signal: bovine growth hormone polyadenylation signal
   2310..2331    +  promoter       SV40 promoter (fragment): SV40 enhancer and early promoter
   2352..2780    +  rep_origin     f1 ori (sequence partly withheld): f1 bacteriophage origin of replication; arrow indicates direction of (+) strand synthesis
   2785..2807    +  promoter       SV40 promoter (fragment): SV40 enhancer and early promoter
   2808..2999    +  promoter       SV40 promoter: SV40 early promoter
   3026..3124    +  CDS            ble (fragment): BLE_KLEPN - Experimental evidence at protein level: Swiss-Prot protein existence level 1. Binding protein with a strong affinity to the bleomycin family of antibiotics. Binds to CL990; an antimitotic-antibiotic compound. From Klebsiella pneumoniae.
   3119..3240    +  polyA_signal   SV40 poly(A) signal: SV40 polyadenylation signal
   3313..3329    -  protein_bind   lac operator: The lac repressor binds to the lac operator to inhibit transcription in E. coli. This inhibition can be relieved by adding lactose or isopropyl-β-D-thiogalactopyranoside (IPTG). lac repressor encoded by lacI
   3337..3367    -  promoter       lac promoter: promoter for the E. coli lac operon
   3382..3403    -  protein_bind   CAP binding site: CAP binding activates transcription in the presence of cAMP. E. coli catabolite activator protein
   3416..3508    -  CDS            lacI (fragment): lac repressor; lacI; The lac repressor binds to the lac operator to inhibit transcription in E. coli. This inhibition can be relieved by adding lactose or isopropyl-β-D-thiogalactopyranoside (IPTG).
   3691..4279    -  rep_origin     ori: high-copy-number ColE1/pMB1/pBR322/pUC origin of replication
   4450..5310    -  CDS            AmpR: β-lactamase; bla; confers resistance to ampicillin, carbenicillin, and related antibiotics
   5311..5415    -  promoter       AmpR promoter: bla
>Addgene plasmid #138795 | pPD708 DsRed-Express2-ZF21 | addgene full sequence | sequence record 320733 | Addgene NGS Result
GACGGATCGGGAGATCTCCCGATCCCCTATGGTGCACTCTCAGTACAATCTGCTCTGATGCCGCATAGTT
AAGCCAGTATCTGCTCCCTGCTTGTGTGTTGGAGGTCGCTGAGTAGTGCGCGAGCAAAATTTAAGCTACA
ACAAGGCAAGGCTTGACCGACAATTGCATGAAGAATCTGCTTAGGGTTAGGCGTTTTGCGCTGCTTCGCG
ATGTACGGGCCAGATATACGCGTTGACATTGATTATTGACTAGTTATTAATAGTAATCAATTACGGGGTC
ATTAGTTCATAGCCCATATATGGAGTTCCGCGTTACATAACTTACGGTAAATGGCCCGCCTGGCTGACCG
CCCAACGACCCCCGCCCATTGACGTCAATAATGACGTATGTTCCCATAGTAACGCCAATAGGGACTTTCC
ATTGACGTCAATGGGTGGAGTATTTACGGTAAACTGCCCACTTGGCAGTACATCAAGTGTATCATATGCC
AAGTACGCCCCCTATTGACGTCAATGACGGTAAATGGCCCGCCTGGCATTATGCCCAGTACATGACCTTA
TGGGACTTTCCTACTTGGCAGTACATCTACGTATTAGTCATCGCTATTACCATGGTGATGCGGTTTTGGC
AGTACATCAATGGGCGTGGATAGCGGTTTGACTCACGGGGATTTCCAAGTCTCCACCCCATTGACGTCAA
TGGGAGTTTGTTTTGGCACCAAAATCAACGGGACTTTCCAAAATGTCGTAACAACTCCGCCCCATTGACG
CAAATGGGCGGTAGGCGTGTACGGTGGGAGGTCTATATAAGCAGAGCTCTCTGGCTAACTAGAGAACCCA
CTGCTTACTGGCTTATCGAAATTAATACGACTCACTATAGGGAGTCCCAAGCTGGCTAGCGCCACCATGG
ATTATAAGGATCACGATGGCGACTACAAGGACCACGATATTGACTACAAAGACGATGACGATAAAATGGC
TCCTAAGAAAAAGCGCAAAGTCGGTATCCATGGCGTTCCCGGATCAGGCTCCGGAAGTGGCTCCATGGAT
AGCACTGAGAACGTCATCAAGCCCTTCATGCGCTTCAAGGTGCACATGGAGGGCTCCGTGAACGGCCACG
AGTTCGAGATCGAGGGCGAGGGCGAGGGCAAGCCCTACGAGGGCACCCAGACCGCCAAGCTCCAGGTGAC
CAAGGGCGGCCCCCTGCCCTTCGCCTGGGACATCCTGTCCCCCCAGTTCCAGTACGGCTCCAAGGTGTAC
GTGAAGCACCCCGCCGACATCCCCGACTACAAGAAGCTGTCCTTCCCCGAGGGCTTCAAGTGGGAGCGCG
TGATGAACTTCGAGGACGGCGGCGTGGTGACCGTGACCCAGGACTCCTCCCTCCAGGACGGCACCTTCAT
CTACCACGTGAAGTTCATCGGCGTGAACTTCCCCTCCGACGGCCCCGTAATGCAGAAGAAAACTCTGGGC
TGGGAGCCCTCCACCGAGCGCCTGTACCCCCGCGACGGCGTGCTGAAGGGCGAGATCCACAAGGCGCTGA
AGCTGAAGGGCGGCGGCCACTACCTGGTGGAGTTCAAGTCAATCTACATGGCCAAGAAGCCCGTGAAGCT
GCCCGGCTACTACTACGTGGACTCCAAGCTGGACATCACCTCCCACAACGAGGACTACACCGTGGTGGAG
CAGTACGAGCGCGCCGAGGCCCGCCACCACCTGTTCCAGTCTGGTTCTGGTTCTGGTTCAGGATCCGGTA
CCGGTGGAGCTAGACCCGGGGAGCGCCCCTTCCAGTGTCGCATTTGCATGCGGAACTTTTCGAGAAATTT
CATTTTGCAAAGACATACCCGTACTCATACCGGTGAAAAACCGTTTCAGTGTCGGATCTGTATGCGAAAT
TTCTCCCAAGGTGGTAATTTGGTTAGACATCTACGTACGCACACCGGCGAGAAGCCATTCCAATGCCGAA
TATGCATGCGCAACTTCAGTCAACAAACTGGTTTGAATGTTCACCTAAAAACCCACCTGAGAGGATCTTA
AGCGGCCGCTCGAGTCTAGAGGGCCCGTTTAAACCCGCTGATCAGCCTCGACTGTGCCTTCTAGTTGCCA
GCCATCTGTTGTTTGCCCCTCCCCCGTGCCTTCCTTGACCCTGGAAGGTGCCACTCCCACTGTCCTTTCC
TAATAAAATGAGGAAATTGCATCGCATTGTCTGAGTAGGTGTCATTCTATTCTGGGGGGTGGGGTGGGGC
AGGACAGCAAGGGGGAGGATTGGGAAGTCAATAGCAGGCATGCTGGGGATGCGGTGGGCTCTATGGCTTC
TGAGGCGGAAAGAACCAGCTGGGGCTCTAGGGGGTATCCCC
[124 nt withheld, positions 2352-2475]
C
[91 nt withheld, positions 2477-2567]
A
[49 nt withheld, positions 2569-2617]
CCTTTGACGTTGGAGTCCACGTTCTTT
[37 nt withheld, positions 2645-2681]
ACCCTATCTCGGTCTATTCTTTTGATTTATAAGGGATTTTGCCGATTTCGGCCTATTGGTTAAAAAATGA
GCTGATTTAACAAAAATTTAACGCGAATTAATTCTGTGGAATGTGTGTCAGTTAGGCTCAATTAGTCAGC
AACCATAGTCCCGCCCCTAACTCCGCCCATCCCGCCCCTAACTCCGCCCAGTTCCGCCCATTCTCCGCCC
CATGGCTGACTAATTTTTTTTATTTATGCAGAGGCCGAGGCCGCCTCTGCCTCTGAGCTATTCCAGAAGT
AGTGAGGAGGCTTTTTTGGAGGCCTAGGCTTTTGCAAAAAGCTCCCGGGAGCTTGTATATCCATTTTCGG
AGGTTGGGCTTCGGAATCGTTTTCCGGGACGCCGGCTGGATGATCCTCCAGCGCGGGGATCTCATGCTGG
AGTTCTTCGCCCACCCCAACTTGTTTATTGCAGCTTATAATGGTTACAAATAAAGCAATAGCATCACAAA
TTTCACAAATAAAGCATTTTTTTCACTGCATTCTAGTTGTGGTTTGTCCAAACTCATCAATGTATCTTAT
CATGTCTGTATACCGTCGACCTCTAGCTAGAGCTTGGCGTAATCATGGTCATAGCTGTTTCCTGTGTGAA
ATTGTTATCCGCTCACAATTCCACACAACATACGAGCCGGAAGCATAAAGTGTAAAGCCTGGGGTGCCTA
ATGAGTGAGCTAACTCACATTAATTGCGTTGCGCTCACTGCCCGCTTTCCAGTCGGGAAACCTGTCGTGC
CAGCTGCATTAATGAATCGGCCAACGCGCGGGGAGAGGCGGTTTGCGTATTGGGCGCTCTTCCGCTTCCT
CGCTCACTGACTCGCTGCGCTCGGTCGTTCGGCTGCGGCGAGCGGTATCAGCTCACTCAAAGGCGGTAAT
ACGGTTATCCACAGAATCAGGGGATAACGCAGGAAAGAACATGTGAGCAAAAGGCCAGCAAAAGGCCAGG
AACCGTAAAAAGGCCGCGTTGCTGGCGTTTTTCCATAGGCTCCGCCCCCCTGACGAGCATCACAAAAATC
GACGCTCAAGTCAGAGGTGGCGAAACCCGACAGGACTATAAAGATACCAGGCGTTTCCCCCTGGAAGCTC
CCTCGTGCGCTCTCCTGTTCCGACCCTGCCGCTTACCGGATACCTGTCCGCCTTTCTCCCTTCGGGAAGC
GTGGCGCTTTCTCATAGCTCACGCTGTAGGTATCTCAGTTCGGTGTAGGTCGTTCGCTCCAAGCTGGGCT
GTGTGCACGAACCCCCCGTTCAGCCCGACCGCTGCGCCTTATCCGGTAACTATCGTCTTGAGTCCAACCC
GGTAAGACACGACTTATCGCCACTGGCAGCAGCCACTGGTAACAGGATTAGCAGAGCGAGGTATGTAGGC
GGTGCTACAGAGTTCTTGAAGTGGTGGCCTAACTACGGCTACACTAGAAGAACAGTATTTGGTATCTGCG
CTCTGCTGAAGCCAGTTACCTTCGGAAAAAGAGTTGGTAGCTCTTGATCCGGCAAACAAACCACCGCTGG
TAGCGGTGGTTTTTTTGTTTGCAAGCAGCAGATTACGCGCAGAAAAAAAGGATCTCAAGAAGATCCTTTG
ATCTTTTCTACGGGGTCTGACGCTCAGTGGAACGAAAACTCACGTTAAGGGATTTTGGTCATGAGATTAT
CAAAAAGGATCTTCACCTAGATCCTTTTAAATTAAAAATGAAGTTTTAAATCAATCTAAAGTATATATGA
GTAAACTTGGTCTGACAGTTACCAATGCTTAATCAGTGAGGCACCTATCTCAGCGATCTGTCTATTTCGT
TCATCCATAGTTGCCTGACTCCCCGTCGTGTAGATAACTACGATACGGGAGGGCTTACCATCTGGCCCCA
GTGCTGCAATGATACCGCGAGATCCACGCTCACCGGCTCCAGATTTATCAGCAATAAACCAGCCAGCCGG
AAGGGCCGAGCGCAGAAGTGGTCCTGCAACTTTATCCGCCTCCATCCAGTCTATTAATTGTTGCCGGGAA
GCTAGAGTAAGTAGTTCGCCAGTTAATAGTTTGCGCAACGTTGTTGCCATTGCTACAGGCATCGTGGTGT
CACGCTCGTCGTTTGGTATGGCTTCATTCAGCTCCGGTTCCCAACGATCAAGGCGAGTTACATGATCCCC
CATGTTGTGCAAAAAAGCGGTTAGCTCCTTCGGTCCTCCGATCGTTGTCAGAAGTAAGTTGGCCGCAGTG
TTATCACTCATGGTTATGGCAGCACTGCATAATTCTCTTACTGTCATGCCATCCGTAAGATGCTTTTCTG
TGACTGGTGAGTACTCAACCAAGTCATTCTGAGAATAGTGTATGCGGCGACCGAGTTGCTCTTGCCCGGC
GTCAATACGGGATAATACCGCGCCACATAGCAGAACTTTAAAAGTGCTCATCATTGGAAAACGTTCTTCG
GGGCGAAAACTCTCAAGGATCTTACCGCTGTTGAGATCCAGTTCGATGTAACCCACTCGTGCACCCAACT
GATCTTCAGCATCTTTTACTTTCACCAGCGTTTCTGGGTGAGCAAAAACAGGAAGGCAAAATGCCGCAAA
AAAGGGAATAAGGGCGACACGGAAATGTTGAATACTCATACTCTTCCTTTTTCAATATTATTGAAGCATT
TATCAGGGTTATTGTCTCATGAGCGGATACATATTTGAATGTATTTAGAAAAATAAACAAATAGGGGTTC
CGCGCACATTTCCCCGAAAAGTGCCACCTGACGTC
