>Addgene plasmid #138795 | pPD708 DsRed-Express2-ZF21 | depositor partial sequence | sequence record 268257 | dsRedExpress2-ZF21 gene
ATGGATTATAAGGATCACGATGGCGACTACAAGGACCACGATATTGACTACAAAGACGATGACGATAAAA
TGGCTCCTAAGAAAAAGCGCAAAGTCGGTATCCATGGCGTTCCCGGATCAGGCTCCGGAAGTGGCTCCAT
GGATAGCACTGAGAACGTCATCAAGCCCTTCATGCGCTTCAAGGTGCACATGGAGGGCTCCGTGAACGGC
CACGAGTTCGAGATCGAGGGCGAGGGCGAGGGCAAGCCCTACGAGGGCACCCAGACCGCCAAGCTCCAGG
TGACCAAGGGCGGCCCCCTGCCCTTCGCCTGGGACATCCTGTCCCCCCAGTTCCAGTACGGCTCCAAGGT
GTACGTGAAGCACCCCGCCGACATCCCCGACTACAAGAAGCTGTCCTTCCCCGAGGGCTTCAAGTGGGAG
CGCGTGATGAACTTCGAGGACGGCGGCGTGGTGACCGTGACCCAGGACTCCTCCCTCCAGGACGGCACCT
TCATCTACCACGTGAAGTTCATCGGCGTGAACTTCCCCTCCGACGGCCCCGTAATGCAGAAGAAAACTCT
GGGCTGGGAGCCCTCCACCGAGCGCCTGTACCCCCGCGACGGCGTGCTGAAGGGCGAGATCCACAAGGCG
CTGAAGCTGAAGGGCGGCGGCCACTACCTGGTGGAGTTCAAGTCAATCTACATGGCCAAGAAGCCCGTGA
AGCTGCCCGGCTACTACTACGTGGACTCCAAGCTGGACATCACCTCCCACAACGAGGACTACACCGTGGT
GGAGCAGTACGAGCGCGCCGAGGCCCGCCACCACCTGTTCCAGTCTGGTTCTGGTTCTGGTTCAGGATCC
GGTACCGGTGGAGCTAGACCCGGGGAGCGCCCCTTCCAGTGTCGCATTTGCATGCGGAACTTTTCGAGAA
ATTTCATTTTGCAAAGACATACCCGTACTCATACCGGTGAAAAACCGTTTCAGTGTCGGATCTGTATGCG
AAATTTCTCCCAAGGTGGTAATTTGGTTAGACATCTACGTACGCACACCGGCGAGAAGCCATTCCAATGC
CGAATATGCATGCGCAACTTCAGTCAACAAACTGGTTTGAATGTTCACCTAAAAACCCACCTGAGAGGAT
CTTAA
